>Addgene plasmid #248799 | pLenti-CMV-GFP-Puro-Arpp19-long | addgene full sequence | sequence record 494389 | Addgene NGS Result
CAATCAACCTCTGGATTACAAAATTTGTGAAAGATTGACTGGTATTCTTAACTATGTTGCTCCTTTTACG
CTATGTGGATACGCTGCTTTAATGCCTTTGTATCATGCTATTGCTTCCCGTATGGCTTTCATTTTCTCCT
CCTTGTATAAATCCTGGTTGCTGTCTCTTTATGAGGAGTTGTGGCCCGTTGTCAGGCAACGTGGCGTGGT
GTGCACTGTGTTTGCTGACGCAACCCCCACTGGTTGGGGCATTGCCACCACCTGTCAGCTCCTTTCCGGG
ACTTTCGCTTTCCCCCTCCCTATTGCCACGGCGGAACTCATCGCCGCCTGCCTTGCCCGCTGCTGGACAG
GGGCTCGGCTGTTGGGCACTGACAATTCCGTGGTGTTGTCGGGGAAGCTGACGTCCTTTCCATGGCTGCT
CGCCTGTGTTGCCACCTGGATTCTGCGCGGGACGTCCTTCTGCTACGTCCCTTCGGCCCTCAATCCAGCG
GACCTTCCTTCCCGCGGCCTGCTGCCGGCTCTGCGGCCTCTTCCGCGTCTTCGCCTTCGCCCTCAGACGA
GTCGGATCTCCCTTTGGGCCGCCTCCCCGCCTGGAATTCTACCGGGTAGGGGAGGCGCTTTTCCCAAGGC
AGTCTGGAGCATGCGCTTTAGCAGCCCCGCTGGGCACTTGGCGCTACACAAGTGGCCTCTGGCCTCGCAC
ACATTCCACATCCACCGGTAGGCGCCAACCGGCTCCGTTCTTTGGTGGCCCCTTCGCGCCACCTTCTACT
CCTCCCCTAGTCAGGAAGTTCCCCCCCGCCCCGCAGCTCGCGTCGTGCAGGACGTGACAAATGGAAGTAG
CACGTCTCACTAGTCTCGTGCAGATGGACAGCACCGCTGAGCAATGGAAGCGGGTAGGCCTTTGGGGCAG
CGGCCAATAGCAGCTTTGCTCCTTCGCTTTCTGGGCTCAGAGGCTGGGAAGGGGTGGGTCCGGGGGCGGG
CTCAGGGGCGGGCTCAGGGGCGGGGCGGGCGCCCGAAGGTCCTCCGGAGGCCCGGCATTCTGCACGCTTC
AAAAGCGCACGTCTGCCGCGCTGTTCTCCTCTTCCTCATCTCCGGGCCTTTCGACCTGCAGCCCAAGCTT
ACCATGACCGAGTACAAGCCCACGGTGCGCCTCGCCACCCGCGACGACGTCCCCAGGGCCGTACGCACCC
TCGCCGCCGCGTTCGCCGACTACCCCGCCACGCGCCACACCGTCGATCCGGACCGCCACATCGAGCGGGT
CACCGAGCTGCAAGAACTCTTCCTCACGCGCGTCGGGCTCGACATCGGCAAGGTGTGGGTCGCGGACGAC
GGCGCCGCGGTGGCGGTCTGGACCACGCCGGAGAGCGTCGAAGCGGGGGCGGTGTTCGCCGAGATCGGCC
CGCGCATGGCCGAGTTGAGCGGTTCCCGGCTGGCCGCGCAGCAACAGATGGAAGGCCTCCTGGCGCCGCA
CCGGCCCAAGGAGCCCGCGTGGTTCCTGGCCACCGTCGGCGTCTCGCCCGACCACCAGGGCAAGGGTCTG
GGCAGCGCCGTCGTGCTCCCCGGAGTGGAGGCGGCCGAGCGCGCCGGGGTGCCCGCCTTCCTGGAGACCT
CCGCGCCCCGCAACCTCCCCTTCTACGAGCGGCTCGGCTTCACCGTCACCGCCGACGTCGAGGTGCCCGA
AGGACCGCGCACCTGGTGCATGACCCGCAAGCCCGGTGCCTGACGCCCGCCCCACGACCCGCAGCGCCCG
ACCGAAAGGAGCGCACGACCCCATGCATCTCGAGGGCCCGGTACCTTTAAGACCAATGACTTACAAGGCA
GCTGTAGATCTTAGCCACTTTTTAAAAGAAAAGGGGGGACTGGAAGGGCTAGCTCACTCCCAACGAAGAC
AAGATCTGCTTTTTGCTTGTACTGGGTCTCTCTGGTTAGACCAGATCTGAGCCTGGGAGCTCTCTGGCTA
ACTAGGGAACCCACTGCTTAAGCCTCAATAAAGCTTGCCTTGAGTGCTTCAAGTAGTGTGTGCCCGTCTG
TTGTGTGACTCTGGTAACTAGAGATCCCTCAGACCCTTTTAGTCAGTGTGGAAAATCTCTAGCAGTAGTA
GTTCATGTCATCTTATTATTCAGTATTTATAACTTGCAAAGAAATGAATATCAGAGAGTGAGAGGAACTT
GTTTATTGCAGCTTATAATGGTTACAAATAAAGCAATAGCATCACAAATTTCACAAATAAAGCATTTTTT
TCACTGCATTCTAGTTGTGGTTTGTCCAAACTCATCAATGTATCTTATCATGTCTGGCTCTAGCTATCCC
GCCCCTAACTCCGCCCATCCCGCCCCTAACTCCGCCCAGTTCCGCCCATTCTCCGCCCCATGGCTGACTA
ATTTTTTTTATTTATGCAGAGGCCGAGGCCGCCTCGGCCTCTGAGCTATTCCAGAAGTAGTGAGGAGGCT
TTTTTGGAGGCCTAGGGACGTACCCAATTCGCCCTATAGTGAGTCGTATTACGCGCGCTCACTGGCCGTC
GTTTTACAACGTCGTGACTGGGAAAACCCTGGCGTTACCCAACTTAATCGCCTTGCAGCACATCCCCCTT
TCGCCAGCTGGCGTAATAGCGAAGAGGCCCGCACCGATCGCCCTTCCCAACAGTTGCGCAGCCTGAATGG
CGAATGGG
[124 nt withheld, positions 2669-2792]
C
[91 nt withheld, positions 2794-2884]
A
[49 nt withheld, positions 2886-2934]
CCTTTGACGTTGGAGTCCACGTTCTTT
[37 nt withheld, positions 2962-2998]
ACCCTATCTCGGTCTATTCTTTTGATTTATAAGGGATTTTGCCGATTTCGGCCTATTGGTTAAAAAATGA
GCTGATTTAACAAAAATTTAACGCGAATTTTAACAAAATATTAACGCTTACAATTTAGGTGGCACTTTTC
GGGGAAATGTGCGCGGAACCCCTATTTGTTTATTTTTCTAAATACATTCAAATATGTATCCGCTCATGAG
ACAATAACCCTGATAAATGCTTCAATAATATTGAAAAAGGAAGAGTATGAGTATTCAACATTTCCGTGTC
GCCCTTATTCCCTTTTTTGCGGCATTTTGCCTTCCTGTTTTTGCTCACCCAGAAACGCTGGTGAAAGTAA
AAGATGCTGAAGATCAGTTGGGTGCACGAGTGGGTTACATCGAACTGGATCTCAACAGCGGTAAGATCCT
TGAGAGTTTTCGCCCCGAAGAACGTTTTCCAATGATGAGCACTTTTAAAGTTCTGCTATGTGGCGCGGTA
TTATCCCGTATTGACGCCGGGCAAGAGCAACTCGGTCGCCGCATACACTATTCTCAGAATGACTTGGTTG
AGTACTCACCAGTCACAGAAAAGCATCTTACGGATGGCATGACAGTAAGAGAATTATGCAGTGCTGCCAT
AACCATGAGTGATAACACTGCGGCCAACTTACTTCTGACAACGATCGGAGGACCGAAGGAGCTAACCGCT
TTTTTGCACAACATGGGGGATCATGTAACTCGCCTTGATCGTTGGGAACCGGAGCTGAATGAAGCCATAC
CAAACGACGAGCGTGACACCACGATGCCTGTAGCAATGGCAACAACGTTGCGCAAACTATTAACTGGCGA
ACTACTTACTCTAGCTTCCCGGCAACAATTAATAGACTGGATGGAGGCGGATAAAGTTGCAGGACCACTT
CTGCGCTCGGCCCTTCCGGCTGGCTGGTTTATTGCTGATAAATCTGGAGCCGGTGAGCGTGGGTCTCGCG
GTATCATTGCAGCACTGGGGCCAGATGGTAAGCCCTCCCGTATCGTAGTTATCTACACGACGGGGAGTCA
GGCAACTATGGATGAACGAAATAGACAGATCGCTGAGATAGGTGCCTCACTGATTAAGCATTGGTAACTG
TCAGACCAAGTTTACTCATATATACTTTAGATTGATTTAAAACTTCATTTTTAATTTAAAAGGATCTAGG
TGAAGATCCTTTTTGATAATCTCATGACCAAAATCCCTTAACGTGAGTTTTCGTTCCACTGAGCGTCAGA
CCCCGTAGAAAAGATCAAAGGATCTTCTTGAGATCCTTTTTTTCTGCGCGTAATCTGCTGCTTGCAAACA
AAAAAACCACCGCTACCAGCGGTGGTTTGTTTGCCGGATCAAGAGCTACCAACTCTTTTTCCGAAGGTAA
CTGGCTTCAGCAGAGCGCAGATACCAAATACTGTTCTTCTAGTGTAGCCGTAGTTAGGCCACCACTTCAA
GAACTCTGTAGCACCGCCTACATACCTCGCTCTGCTAATCCTGTTACCAGTGGCTGCTGCCAGTGGCGAT
AAGTCGTGTCTTACCGGGTTGGACTCAAGACGATAGTTACCGGATAAGGCGCAGCGGTCGGGCTGAACGG
GGGGTTCGTGCACACAGCCCAGCTTGGAGCGAACGACCTACACCGAACTGAGATACCTACAGCGTGAGCT
ATGAGAAAGCGCCACGCTTCCCGAAGGGAGAAAGGCGGACAGGTATCCGGTAAGCGGCAGGGTCGGAACA
GGAGAGCGCACGAGGGAGCTTCCAGGGGGAAACGCCTGGTATCTTTATAGTCCTGTCGGGTTTCGCCACC
TCTGACTTGAGCGTCGATTTTTGTGATGCTCGTCAGGGGGGCGGAGCCTATGGAAAAACGCCAGCAACGC
GGCCTTTTTACGGTTCCTGGCCTTTTGCTGGCCTTTTGCTCACATGTTCTTTCCTGCGTTATCCCCTGAT
TCTGTGGATAACCGTATTACCGCCTTTGAGTGAGCTGATACCGCTCGCCGCAGCCGAACGACCGAGCGCA
GCGAGTCAGTGAGCGAGGAAGCGGAAGAGCGCCCAATACGCAAACCGCCTCTCCCCGCGCGTTGGCCGAT
TCATTAATGCAGCTGGCACGACAGGTTTCCCGACTGGAAAGCGGGCAGTGAGCGCAACGCAATTAATGTG
AGTTAGCTCACTCATTAGGCACCCCAGGCTTTACACTTTATGCTTCCGGCTCGTATGTTGTGTGGAATTG
TGAGCGGATAACAATTTCACACAGGAAACAGCTATGACCATGATTACGCCAAGCGCGCAATTAACCCTCA
CTAAAGGGAACAAAAGCTGGAGCTGCAAGCTTAATGTAGTCTTATGCAATACTCTTGTAGTCTTGCAACA
TGGTAACGATGAGTTAGCAACATGCCTTACAAGGAGAGAAAAAGCACCGTGCATGCCGATTGGTGGAAGT
AAGGTGGTACGATCGTGCCTTATTAGGAAGGCAACAGACGGGTCTGACATGGATTGGACGAACCACTGAA
TTGCCGCATTGCAGAGATATTGTATTTAAGTGCCTAGCTCGATACATAAACGGGTCTCTCTGGTTAGACC
AGATCTGAGCCTGGGAGCTCTCTGGCTAACTAGGGAACCCACTGCTTAAGCCTCAATAAAGCTTGCCTTG
AGTGCTTCAAGTAGTGTGTGCCCGTCTGTTGTGTGACTCTGGTAACTAGAGATCCCTCAGACCCTTTTAG
TCAGTGTGGAAAATCTCTAGCAGTGGCGCCCGAACAGGGACTTGAAAGCGAAAGGGAAACCAGAGGAGCT
CTCTCGACGCAGGACTCGGCTTGCTGAAGCGCGCACGGCAAGAGGCGAGGGGCGGCGACTGGTGAGTACG
CCAAAAATTTTGACTAGCGGAGGCTAGAAGGAGAGAGATGGGTGCGAGAGCGTCAGTATTAAGCGGGGGA
GAATTAGATCGCGATGGGAAAAAATTCGGTTAAGGCCAGGGGGAAAGAAAAAATATAAATTAAAACATAT
AGTATGGGCAAGCAGGGAGCTAGAACGATTCGCAGTTAATCCTGGCCTGTTAGAAACATCAGAAGGCTGT
AGACAAATACTGGGACAGCTACAACCATCCCTTCAGACAGGATCAGAAGAACTTAGATCATTATATAATA
CAGTAGCAACCCTCTATTGTGTGCATCAAAGGATAGAGATAAAAGACACCAAGGAAGCTTTAGACAAGAT
AGAGGAAGAGCAAAACAAAAGTAAGACCACCGCACAGCAAGCGGCCGCTGATCTTCAGACCTGGAGGAGG
AGATATGAGGGACAATTGGAGAAGTGAATTATATAAATATAAAGTAGTAAAAATTGAACCATTAGGAGTA
GCACCCACCAAGGCAAAGAGAAGAGTGGTGCAGAGAGAAAAAAGAGCAGTGGGAATAGGAGCTTTGTTCC
TTGGGTTCTTGGGAGCAGCAGGAAGCACTATGGGCGCAGCGTCAATGACGCTGACGGTACAGGCCAGACA
ATTATTGTCTGGTATAGTGCAGCAGCAGAACAATTTGCTGAGGGCTATTGAGGCGCAACAGCATCTGTTG
CAACTCACAGTCTGGGGCATCAAGCAGCTCCAGGCAAGAATCCTGGCTGTGGAAAGATACCTAAAGGATC
AACAGCTCCTGGGGATTTGGGGTTGCTCTGGAAAACTCATTTGCACCACTGCTGTGCCTTGGAATGCTAG
TTGGAGTAATAAATCTCTGGAACAGATTTGGAATCACACGACCTGGATGGAGTGGGACAGAGAAATTAAC
AATTACACAAGCTTAATACACTCCTTAATTGAAGAATCGCAAAACCAGCAAGAAAAGAATGAACAAGAAT
TATTGGAATTAGATAAATGGGCAAGTTTGTGGAATTGGTTTAACATAACAAATTGGCTGTGGTATATAAA
ATTATTCATAATGATAGTAGGAGGCTTGGTAGGTTTAAGAATAGTTTTTGCTGTACTTTCTATAGTGAAT
AGAGTTAGGCAGGGATATTCACCATTATCGTTTCAGACCCACCTCCCAACCCCGAGGGGACCCGACAGGC
CCGAAGGAATAGAAGAAGAAGGTGGAGAGAGAGACAGAGACAGATCCATTCGATTAGTGAACGGATCTCG
ACGGTATCGGTTAACTTTTAAAAGAAAAGGGGGGATTGGGGGGTACAGTGCAGGGGAAAGAATAGTAGAC
ATAATAGCAACAGACATACAAACTAAAGAATTACAAAAACAAATTACAAAATTCAAAATTTTATCGATAA
GCTTGGGAGTTCCGCGTTACATAACTTACGGTAAATGGCCCGCCTGGCTGACCGCCCAACGACCCCCGCC
CATTGACGTCAATAATGACGTATGTTCCCATAGTAACGCCAATAGGGACTTTCCATTGACGTCAATGGGT
GGAGTATTTACGGTAAACTGCCCACTTGGCAGTACATCAAGTGTATCATATGCCAAGTACGCCCCCTATT
GACGTCAATGACGGTAAATGGCCCGCCTGGCATTATGCCCAGTACATGACCTTATGGGACTTTCCTACTT
GGCAGTACATCTACGTATTAGTCATCGCTATTACCATGGTGATGCGGTTTTGGCAGTACATCAATGGGCG
TGGATAGCGGTTTGACTCACGGGGATTTCCAAGTCTCCACCCCATTGACGTCAATGGGAGTTTGTTTTGG
CACCAAAATCAACGGGACTTTCCAAAATGTCGTAACAACTCCGCCCCATTGACGCAAATGGGCGGTAGGC
GTGTACGGTGGGAGGTCTATATAAGCAGAGCTCGTTTAGTGAACCGTCAGATCGCCTGGAGACGCCATCC
ACGCTGTTTTGACCTCCATAGAAGACACCGACTCTAGAGGATCCACCGGTCGCCACCATGGTGAGCAAGG
GCGAGGAGCTGTTCACCGGGGTGGTGCCCATCCTGGTCGAGCTGGACGGCGACGTAAACGGCCACAAGTT
CAGCGTGTCCGGCGAGGGCGAGGGCGATGCCACCTACGGCAAGCTGACCCTGAAGTTCATCTGCACCACC
GGCAAGCTGCCCGTGCCCTGGCCCACCCTCGTGACCACCCTGACCTACGGCGTGCAGTGCTTCAGCCGCT
ACCCCGACCACATGAAGCAGCACGACTTCTTCAAGTCCGCCATGCCCGAAGGCTACGTCCAGGAGCGCAC
CATCTTCTTCAAGGACGACGGCAACTACAAGACCCGCGCCGAGGTGAAGTTCGAGGGCGACACCCTGGTG
AACCGCATCGAGCTGAAGGGCATCGACTTCAAGGAGGACGGCAACATCCTGGGGCACAAGCTGGAGTACA
ACTACAACAGCCACAACGTCTATATCATGGCCGACAAGCAGAAGAACGGCATCAAGGTGAACTTCAAGAT
CCGCCACAACATCGAGGACGGCAGCGTGCAGCTCGCCGACCACTACCAGCAGAACACCCCCATCGGCGAC
GGCCCCGTGCTGCTGCCCGACAACCACTACCTGAGCACCCAGTCCGCCCTGAGCAAAGACCCCAACGAGA
AGCGCGATCACATGGTCCTGCTGGAGTTCGTGACCGCCGCCGGGATCACTCTCGGCATGGACGAGCTGTA
CAAGATGTCTGCGGAAGTCCCCGAGGCAGCCTCCGCGGAGGAGCAGAAGAGTGAACACAACATGCTCCCT
TGGTCTCTGCAACCATCGATTCCTAACAGCCTAGAGGAAATGGAAGATAAAGTGACTAGTCCAGAGAAAG
CAGAAGAAGCAAAATTAAAAGCAAGATATCCTCATCTGGGACAAAAGCCTGGAGGTTCAGATTTCTTAAG
GAAACGGTTGCAGAAAGGGCAAAAATATTTTGATTCTGGGGATTACAACATGGCTAAAGCAAAAATGAAG
AACAAGCAACTTCCTACTGCAGCTCCGGATAAGACGGAGGTCACTGGTGACCACATTCCCACTCCGCAAG
ACCTTCCTCAACGGAAGCCGTCCCTTGTTGCTAGCAAGCTGGCTGGCTGAGTCGAC
Features (pLannotate 1.2.2; 29 found; start..end, strand, type, name):
      2..590     +  misc_feature   WPRE: woodchuck hepatitis virus posttranscriptional regulatory element
    604..1103    +  promoter       PGK promoter: mouse phosphoglycerate kinase 1 promoter
   1124..1723    +  CDS            PuroR: puromycin N-acetyltransferase; pac from Streptomyces alboniger; confers resistance to puromycin
   1791..1928    +  CDS            nef (fragment): NEF_HV1LA - Experimental evidence at protein level: Swiss-Prot protein existence level 1. Extracellular Nef protein targets CD4(+) T-lymphocytes for apoptosis by interacting with CXCR4 surface receptors. From Human immunodeficiency virus type 1 group M subtype B (isolate Lai) (HIV-1).
   1914..2094    +  LTR            5' LTR (truncated): truncated 5' long terminal repeat (LTR) from HIV-1
   2166..2287    +  polyA_signal   SV40 poly(A) signal: SV40 polyadenylation signal
   2327..2462    +  rep_origin     SV40 ori: SV40 origin of replication
   2483..2501    -  promoter       T7 promoter: promoter for bacteriophage T7 RNA polymerase
   2509..2664    +  CDS            lacZα (fragment): LacZα fragment of β-galactosidase; lacZ fragment
   2669..3097    +  rep_origin     f1 ori (sequence partly withheld): f1 bacteriophage origin of replication; arrow indicates direction of (+) strand synthesis
   3150..3254    +  promoter       AmpR promoter: bla
   3255..4115    +  CDS            AmpR: β-lactamase; bla; confers resistance to ampicillin, carbenicillin, and related antibiotics
   4286..4874    +  rep_origin     ori: high-copy-number ColE1/pMB1/pBR322/pUC origin of replication
   5057..5149    +  CDS            lacI (fragment): lac repressor; lacI; The lac repressor binds to the lac operator to inhibit transcription in E. coli. This inhibition can be relieved by adding lactose or isopropyl-β-D-thiogalactopyranoside (IPTG).
   5162..5183    +  protein_bind   CAP binding site: CAP binding activates transcription in the presence of cAMP. E. coli catabolite activator protein
   5198..5228    +  promoter       lac promoter: promoter for the E. coli lac operon
   5236..5252    +  protein_bind   lac operator: The lac repressor binds to the lac operator to inhibit transcription in E. coli. This inhibition can be relieved by adding lactose or isopropyl-β-D-thiogalactopyranoside (IPTG). lac repressor encoded by lacI
   5297..5315    +  promoter       T3 promoter: promoter for bacteriophage T3 RNA polymerase
   5343..5569    +  promoter       RSV promoter: Rous sarcoma virus enhancer/promoter
   5570..5750    +  LTR            5' LTR (truncated): truncated 5' long terminal repeat (LTR) from HIV-1
   5797..5922    +  misc_feature   HIV-1 Ψ: packaging signal of human immunodeficiency virus type 1
   5906..6269    +  CDS            HIV-1 gag (fragment): gag protein from human immunodeficiency virus 1; gag
   6415..6648    +  misc_feature   RRE: The Rev response element (RRE) of HIV-1 allows for Rev-dependent mRNA export from the nucleus to the cytoplasm.
   7025..7125    +  CDS            Rev (fragment): human immunodeficiency virus 1 (HIV-1) Rev protein; rev; enhances nuclear export of unspliced and incompletely spliced viral mRNAs
   7144..7260    +  misc_feature   cPPT/CTS: central polypurine tract and central termination sequence of HIV-1
   7283..7586    +  enhancer       CMV enhancer: human cytomegalovirus immediate early enhancer
   7587..7790    +  promoter       CMV promoter: human cytomegalovirus (CMV) immediate early promoter
   7886..8602    +  CDS            EGFP: EGFP is a basic (constitutively fluorescent) green fluorescent protein published in 1996, derived from Aequorea victoria. It is reported to be a rapidly-maturing weak dimer with moderate acid sensitivity.
   8603..8995    +  CDS            ARPP19: ARP19_HUMAN - Experimental evidence at protein level: Swiss-Prot protein existence level 1. Protein phosphatase inhibitor that specifically inhibits protein phosphatase 2A (PP2A) during mitosis. When phosphorylated at Ser-62 during mitosis, specifically interacts with PPP2R2D (PR55-delta) and inhibits its activity, leading to inactivation of PP2A, an essential condition to keep cyclin-B1-CDK1 activity high during M phase. May indirectly enhance GAP-43 expression. From Homo sapiens (Human).
