[The description below was written by a language model from this plasmid's Addgene catalogue record and pLannotate feature annotations shown in this document.]
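Description:
pLenti-CMV-GFP-Puro-Arpp19-long is a lentiviral transfer plasmid for overexpressing the long isoform of human ARPP19 in mammalian cells, built on the pLenti-CMV-GFP-Puro (658-5) backbone. The sequenced plasmid is about 9.0 kb. It is maintained in E. coli through a high-copy ColE1/pUC-type origin with ampicillin resistance, and the backbone also carries an f1 origin, an SV40 origin and leftover lac/T7/T3 cloning-vector elements. The viral portion has a third-generation layout. An RSV promoter fused to a truncated HIV-1 5' LTR drives genomic RNA production in packaging cells. It is followed by the Ψ packaging signal with a partial gag sequence, the RRE for Rev-dependent nuclear export, and the cPPT/CTS. A second truncated LTR annotated downstream of the cargo is followed by an SV40 polyadenylation signal, an arrangement typical of self-inactivating vectors.

The payload is a CMV enhancer/promoter driving EGFP, with the roughly 0.4 kb ARPP19 coding sequence annotated immediately after it. This matches the record's description of an N-terminal EGFP tag supplied by the backbone, with the insert cloned between BsrGI and SalI sites. A WPRE lies downstream of the fusion and enhances transcript expression. A separate mouse PGK promoter drives puromycin N-acetyltransferase, so transduced cells can be selected with puromycin and followed by green fluorescence. ARPP19 is annotated as an inhibitor of protein phosphatase 2A that helps keep cyclin B1–CDK1 activity high during mitosis. The stated purpose is overexpression of the long isoform, and the associated study concerns altered splicing of cell-cycle regulators by the SF3B1 K700E mutation. The record does not describe how the long isoform differs from other ARPP19 isoforms.
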