Addgene plasmid #248799: pLenti-CMV-GFP-Puro-Arpp19-long
Purpose: Overexpression of ARPP19 long
Depositing lab: Maayan Salton. Depositing organization: Hebrew University. Publication: SF3B1K700E rewires splicing of cell-cycle regulators. Baker M, Engel E, Sharma A, Patesny M, Jaffe S, Geminder O, Su MH, Bentata M, Gershon A, Kay G, Salton M. RNA. 2025 Dec 24:rna.080661.125. doi: 10.1261/rna.080661.125. PubMed 41443830.
Backbone
  Vector backbone: pLenti-CMV-GFP-Puro (658-5)
  Backbone manufacturer: Eric Campeau, Paul Kaufman (Addgene # 17448)
  Backbone size w/o insert (bp): 7860
  Vector type: Lentiviral
Growth in bacteria
  Bacterial resistance: Ampicillin, 100 μg/mL
  Growth temperature: 37°C
  Growth strain: NEB Stable
  Copy number: High Copy
Gene/Insert
  Gene/Insert name: ARPP19 long isoform
  Species: H. sapiens (human)
  Insert size (bp): 396
  Entrez Gene: ARPP19 (a.k.a. ARPP-16, ARPP-19, ARPP16, ENSAL)
  Promoter: CMV
  Tag / fusion protein: EGFP (N terminal on backbone)
  Cloning method: Restriction Enzyme; 5′ cloning site BsrGI (unknown if destroyed); 3′ cloning site Sal1 (unknown if destroyed)
Terms and licenses: Academic/Nonprofit Terms; Industry Terms: Not Available to Industry
Depositor comments: Please visit https://doi.org/10.1101/2025.05.08.652831 for bioRxiv preprint.
How to cite: pLenti-CMV-GFP-Puro-Arpp19-long was a gift from Maayan Salton (Addgene plasmid # 248799 ; http://n2t.net/addgene:248799 ; RRID:Addgene_248799)
